>Addgene plasmid #69537 | GG-EBNA-OCT4 | depositor full sequence | sequence record 123656 | GG-EBNA-OCT4 sequence 10941 bps
GCACTGCCCCGCGAAGAAGGGGCAGAGATGTCGTAGTCAGGTTTAGTTCGTCCGGGGCGGGGCATCGATC
CTCTAGTAAGGGATTTTGCCGATTTCGGCCTATTGGTTAAAAAATGAGCTGATTTAACAAAAATTTAACG
CGAATTTTAACAAAATATTAACGTTTACAATTTTATGGTGCACTCTCAGTACAATCTGCTCTGATGCCGC
ATAGTTAAGCCAGCCCCGACACCCGCCAACACCCGCTGACGCGCCCTGACGGGCTTGTCTGCTCCCGGCA
TCCGCTTACAGACAAGCTGTGACCGTCTCCGGGAGCTGCATGTGTCAGAGGTTTTCACCGTCATCACCGA
AACGCGCGAGACGAAAGGGCCTCGTGATACGCCTATTTTTATAGGTTAATGTCATGATAATAATGGTTTC
TTAGACGTCAGGTGGCACTTTTCGGGGAAATGTGCGCGGAACCCCTATTTGTTTATTTTTCTAAATACAT
TCAAATATGTATCCGCTCATGAGACAATAACCCTGATAAATGCTTCAATAATATTGAAAAAGGAAGAGTA
TGAGTATTCAACATTTCCGTGTCGCCCTTATTCCCTTTTTTGCGGCATTTTGCCTTCCTGTTTTTGCTCA
CCCAGAAACGCTGGTGAAAGTAAAAGATGCTGAAGATCAGTTGGGTGCACGAGTGGGTTACATCGAACTG
GATCTCAACAGCGGTAAGATCCTTGAGAGTTTTCGCCCCGAAGAACGTTTTCCAATGATGAGCACTTTTA
AAGTTCTGCTATGTGGCGCGGTATTATCCCGTATTGACGCCGGGCAAGAGCAACTCGGTCGCCGCATACA
CTATTCTCAGAATGACTTGGTTGAGTACTCACCAGTCACAGAAAAGCATCTTACGGATGGCATGACAGTA
AGAGAATTATGCAGTGCTGCCATAACCATGAGTGATAACACTGCGGCCAACTTACTTCTGACAACGATCG
GAGGACCGAAGGAGCTAACCGCTTTTTTGCACAACATGGGGGATCATGTAACTCGCCTTGATCGTTGGGA
ACCGGAGCTGAATGAAGCCATACCAAACGACGAGCGTGACACCACGATGCCTGTAGCAATGGCAACAACG
TTGCGCAAACTATTAACTGGCGAACTACTTACTCTAGCTTCCCGGCAACAATTAATAGACTGGATGGAGG
CGGATAAAGTTGCAGGACCACTTCTGCGCTCGGCCCTTCCGGCTGGCTGGTTTATTGCTGATAAATCTGG
AGCCGGTGAGCGTGGGTCTCGCGGTATCATTGCAGCACTGGGGCCAGATGGTAAGCCCTCCCGTATCGTA
GTTATCTACACGACGGGGAGTCAGGCAACTATGGATGAACGAAATAGACAGATCGCTGAGATAGGTGCCT
CACTGATTAAGCATTGGTAACTGTCAGACCAAGTTTACTCATATATACTTTAGATTGATTTAAAACTTCA
TTTTTAATTTAAAAGGATCTAGGTGAAGATCCTTTTTGATAATCTCATGACCAAAATCCCTTAACGTGAG
TTTTCGTTCCACTGAGCGTCAGACCCCGTAGAAAAGATCAAAGGATCTTCTTGAGATCCTTTTTTTCTGC
GCGTAATCTGCTGCTTGCAAACAAAAAAACCACCGCTACCAGCGGTGGTTTGTTTGCCGGATCAAGAGCT
ACCAACTCTTTTTCCGAAGGTAACTGGCTTCAGCAGAGCGCAGATACCAAATACTGTTCTTCTAGTGTAG
CCGTAGTTAGGCCACCACTTCAAGAACTCTGTAGCACCGCCTACATACCTCGCTCTGCTAATCCTGTTAC
CAGTGGCTGCTGCCAGTGGCGATAAGTCGTGTCTTACCGGGTTGGACTCAAGACGATAGTTACCGGATAA
GGCGCAGCGGTCGGGCTGAACGGGGGGTTCGTGCACACAGCCCAGCTTGGAGCGAACGACCTACACCGAA
CTGAGATACCTACAGCGTGAGCTATGAGAAAGCGCCACGCTTCCCGAAGGGAGAAAGGCGGACAGGTATC
CGGTAAGCGGCAGGGTCGGAACAGGAGAGCGCACGAGGGAGCTTCCAGGGGGAAACGCCTGGTATCTTTA
TAGTCCTGTCGGGTTTCGCCACCTCTGACTTGAGCGTCGATTTTTGTGATGCTCGTCAGGGGGGCGGAGC
CTATGGAAAAACGCCAGCAACGCGGCCTTTTTACGGTTCCTGGCCTTTTGCTGGCCTTTTGCTCACATGT
TCTTTCCTGCGTTATCCCCTGATTCTGTGGATAACCGTATTACCGCCTTTGAGTGAGCTGATACCGCTCG
CCGCAGCCGAACGACCGAGCGCAGCGAGTCAGTGAGCGAGGAAGCGGAAGAGCGCCCAATACGCAAACCG
CCTCTCCCCGCGCGTTGGCCGATTCATTAATGCAGCTGGCACGACAGGTTTCCCGACTGGAAAGCGGGCA
GTGAGCGCAACGCAATTAATGTGAGTTAGCTCACTCATTAGGCACCCCAGGCTTTACACTTTATGCTTCC
GGCTCGTATGTTGTGTGGAATTGTGAGCGGATAACAATTTCACACAGGAAACAGCTATGACCATGATTAC
GCCAAGCTCTAATACGACTCACTATAGGGAGACAAGCTTGCATGCCTGCAGGTCGACTCTAGAGGATCTC
GAGCTCAAGCTTCGAATTCCCCCTGTAAAACGACGGCCAGTGAGGGCCTATTTCCCATGATTCCTTCATA
TTTGCATATACGATACAAGGCTGTTAGAGAGATAATTGGAATTAATTTGACTGTAAACACAAAGATATTA
GTACAAAATACGTGACGTAGAAAGTAATAATTTCTTGGGTAGTTTGCAGTTTTAAAATTATGTTTTAAAA
TGGACTATCATATGCTTACCGTAACTTGAAAGTATTTCGATTTCTTGGCTTTATATATCTTGTGGAAAGG
ACGAAACACCGGGGGGAGAAACTGAGGCGAGTTTTAGAGCTAGAAATAGCAAGTTAAAATAAGGCTAGTC
CGTTATCAACTTGAAAAAGTGGCACCGAGTCGGTGCTTTTTTTCATGGTCATAGCTGTTTCCTCATGGTA
AAACGACGGCCAGTGAGGGCCTATTTCCCATGATTCCTTCATATTTGCATATACGATACAAGGCTGTTAG
AGAGATAATTGGAATTAATTTGACTGTAAACACAAAGATATTAGTACAAAATACGTGACGTAGAAAGTAA
TAATTTCTTGGGTAGTTTGCAGTTTTAAAATTATGTTTTAAAATGGACTATCATATGCTTACCGTAACTT
GAAAGTATTTCGATTTCTTGGCTTTATATATCTTGTGGAAAGGACGAAACACCGGGTGGTGGCAATGGTG
TCTGGTTTTAGAGCTAGAAATAGCAAGTTAAAATAAGGCTAGTCCGTTATCAACTTGAAAAAGTGGCACC
GAGTCGGTGCTTTTTTTCATGGTCATAGCTGTTTCCTGGACGTAAAACGACGGCCAGTGAGGGCCTATTT
CCCATGATTCCTTCATATTTGCATATACGATACAAGGCTGTTAGAGAGATAATTGGAATTAATTTGACTG
TAAACACAAAGATATTAGTACAAAATACGTGACGTAGAAAGTAATAATTTCTTGGGTAGTTTGCAGTTTT
AAAATTATGTTTTAAAATGGACTATCATATGCTTACCGTAACTTGAAAGTATTTCGATTTCTTGGCTTTA
TATATCTTGTGGAAAGGACGAAACACCGGACACAACTGGCGCCCCTCCGTTTTAGAGCTAGAAATAGCAA
GTTAAAATAAGGCTAGTCCGTTATCAACTTGAAAAAGTGGCACCGAGTCGGTGCTTTTTTTCATGGTCAT
AGCTGTTTCCTCCAGGTAAAACGACGGCCAGTGAGGGCCTATTTCCCATGATTCCTTCATATTTGCATAT
ACGATACAAGGCTGTTAGAGAGATAATTGGAATTAATTTGACTGTAAACACAAAGATATTAGTACAAAAT
ACGTGACGTAGAAAGTAATAATTTCTTGGGTAGTTTGCAGTTTTAAAATTATGTTTTAAAATGGACTATC
ATATGCTTACCGTAACTTGAAAGTATTTCGATTTCTTGGCTTTATATATCTTGTGGAAAGGACGAAACAC
CGGGCACAGTGCCAGAGGTCTGGTTTTAGAGCTAGAAATAGCAAGTTAAAATAAGGCTAGTCCGTTATCA
ACTTGAAAAAGTGGCACCGAGTCGGTGCTTTTTTTCATGGTCATAGCTGTTTCCTTGTTGTAAAACGACG
GCCAGTGAGGGCCTATTTCCCATGATTCCTTCATATTTGCATATACGATACAAGGCTGTTAGAGAGATAA
TTGGAATTAATTTGACTGTAAACACAAAGATATTAGTACAAAATACGTGACGTAGAAAGTAATAATTTCT
TGGGTAGTTTGCAGTTTTAAAATTATGTTTTAAAATGGACTATCATATGCTTACCGTAACTTGAAAGTAT
TTCGATTTCTTGGCTTTATATATCTTGTGGAAAGGACGAAACACCGTCTGTGGGGGACCTGCACTGGTTT
TAGAGCTAGAAATAGCAAGTTAAAATAAGGCTAGTCCGTTATCAACTTGAAAAAGTGGCACCGAGTCGGT
GCTTTTTTTCATGGTCATAGCTGTTTCCTAACGAGCGGCCGCAGGAACCCCTAGTGATGGAGTTGGCCAC
TCCCTCTCTGCGCGCTCGCTCGCTCACTGAGGCCGGGCGACCAAAGGTCGCCCGACGCCCAATTCCGATC
ATATTCAATAACCCTTAATATAACTTCGTATAATGTATGCTATACGAAGTTATTAGGTCTGAAGAGGAGT
TTACGTCCAGCCAAGCTTAGGATCTCGACCTCGAAATTCTACCGGGTAGGGGAGGCGCTTTTCCCAAGGC
AGTCTGGAGCATGCGCTTTAGCAGCCCCGCTGGCACTTGGCGCTACACAAGTGGCCTCTGGCCTCGCACA
CATTCCACATCCACCGGTAGGCGCCAACCGGCTCCGTTCTTTGGTGGCCCCTTCGCGCCACCTTCTACTC
CTCCCCTAGTCAGGAAGTTCCCCCCCGCCCCGCAGCTCGCGTCGTGCAGGACGTGACAAATGGAAGTAGC
ACGTCTCACTAGTCTCGTGCAGATGGACAGCACCGCTGAGCAATGGAAGCGGGTAGGCCTTTGGGGCAGC
GGCCAATAGCAGCTTTGCTCCTTCGCTTTCTGGGCTCAGCAGCTGGGAAGGGTGGGTCCGGGGGCGGGCT
CAGGGGCGGGCTCAGGGGCGGGGCGGGCGCCCGAAGGTCCTCCGGAGGCCCGGCATTCTGCACGCTTCAA
AAGCGCACGTCTGCCGCGCTGTTCTCCTCTTCCTCATCTCCGGGCCTTTCGACCTGCATCCATCTAGATC
TCGAGCAGCTGAAGCTTACCATGACCGAGTACAAGCCCACGGTGCGCCTCGCCACCCGCGACGACGTCCC
CAGGGCCGTACGCACCCTCGCCGCCGCGTTCGCCGACTACCCCGCCACGCGCCACACCGTCGATCCGGAC
CGCCACATCGAGCGGGTCACCGAGCTGCAAGAACTCTTCCTCACGCGCGTCGGGCTCGACATCGGCAAGG
TGTGGGTCGCGGACGACGGCGCCGCGGTGGCGGTCTGGACCACGCCGGAGAGCGTCGAAGCGGGGGCGGT
GTTCGCCGAGATCGGCCCGCGCATGGCCGAGTTGAGCGGTTCCCGGCTGGCCGCGCAGCAACAGATGGAA
GGCCTCCTGGCGCCGCACCGGCCCAAGGAGCCCGCGTGGTTCCTGGCCACCGTCGGCGTCTCGCCCGACC
ACCAGGGCAAGGGTCTGGGCAGCGCCGTCGTGCTCCCCGGAGTGGAGGCGGCCGAGCGCGCCGGGGTGCC
CGCCTTCCTGGAGACCTCCGCGCCCCGCAACCTCCCCTTCTACGAGCGGCTCGGCTTCACCGTCACCGCC
GACGTCGAGGTGCCCGAAGGACCGCGCACCTGGTGCATGACCCGCAAGCCCGGTGCCTGACGCCCGCCCC
ACGACCCGCAGCGCCCGACCGAAAGGAGCGCACGACCCCATGCATCGATAAGCTGATCCTCACAGGCCGC
ACCCAGCTTTTCTTCCGTTGCCCCAGTAGCATCTCTGTCTGGTGACCTTGAAGAGGAAGAGGAGGGGTCC
CGAGAATCCCCATCCCTACCGTCCAGCAAAAAGGGGGACGAGGAATTTGAGGCCTGGCTTGAGGCTCAGG
ACGCAAATCTTGAGGATGTTCAGCGGGAGTTTTCCGGGCTGCGAGTAATTGGTGATGAGGACGAGGATGG
TTCGGAGGATGGGGAATTTTCAGACCTGGATCTGTCTGACAGCGACCATGAAGGGGATGAGGGTGGGGGG
GCTGTTGGAGGGGGCAGGAGTCTGCACTCCCTGTATTCACTGAGCGTCGTCTAATAAAGATGTCTATTGA
TCTCTTTTAGTGTGAATCATGTCTGACGAGGGGCCAGGTACAGGACCTGGAAATGGCCTAGGAGAGAAGG
GAGACACATCTGGACCAGAAGGCTCCGGCGGCAGTGGACCTCAAAGAAGAGGGGGTGATAACCATGGACG
AGGACGGGGAAGAGGACGAGGACGAGGAGGCGGAAGACCAGGAGCCCCGGGCGGCTCAGGATCAGGGCCA
AGACATAGAGATGGTGTCCGGAGACCCCAAAAACGTCCAAGTTGCATTGGCTGCAAAGGGACCCACGGTG
GAACAGGAGCAGGAGCAGGAGCGGGAGGGGCAGGAGCAGGAGGGGCAGGAGCAGGAGGAGGGGCAGGAGC
AGGAGGAGGGGCAGGAGGGGCAGGAGGGGCAGGAGGGGCAGGAGCAGGAGGAGGGGCAGGAGCAGGAGGA
GGGGCAGGAGGGGCAGGAGGGGCAGGAGCAGGAGGAGGGGCAGGAGCAGGAGGAGGGGCAGGAGGGGCAG
GAGCAGGAGGAGGGGCAGGAGGGGCAGGAGGGGCAGGAGCAGGAGGAGGGGCAGGAGCAGGAGGAGGGGC
AGGAGGGGCAGGAGCAGGAGGAGGGGCAGGAGGGGCAGGAGGGGCAGGAGCAGGAGGAGGGGCAGGAGCA
GGAGGGGCAGGAGGGGCAGGAGGGGCAGGAGCAGGAGGGGCAGGAGCAGGAGGAGGGGCAGGAGGGGCAG
GAGGGGCAGGAGCAGGAGGGGCAGGAGCAGGAGGGGCAGGAGCAGGAGGGGCAGGAGCAGGAGGGGCAGG
AGGGGCAGGAGCAGGAGGGGCAGGAGGGGCAGGAGCAGGAGGGGCAGGAGGGGCAGGAGCAGGAGGAGGG
GCAGGAGGGGCAGGAGCAGGAGGAGGGGCAGGAGGGGCAGGAGCAGGAGGGGCAGGAGGGGCAGGAGCAG
GAGGGGCAGGAGGGGCAGGAGCAGGAGGGGCAGGAGGGGCAGGAGCAGGAGGAGGGGCAGGAGCAGGAGG
GGCAGGAGCAGGAGGTGGAGGCCGGGGTCGAGGAGGCAGTGGAGGCCGGGGTCGAGGAGGTAGTGGAGGC
CGGGGTCGAGGAGGTAGTGGAGGCCGCCGGGGTAGAGGACGTGAAAGAGCCAGGGGGGGAAGTCGTGAAA
GAGCCAGGGGGAGAGGTCGTGGACGTGGAGAAAAGAGGCCCAGGAGTCCCAGTAGTCAGTCATCATCATC
CGGGTCTCCACCGCGCAGGCCCCCTCCAGGTAGAAGGCCATTTTTCCACCCTGTAGGGGAAGCCGATTAT
TTTGAATACCACCAAGAAGGTGGCCCAGATGGTGAGCCTGACGTGCCCCCGGGAGCGATAGAGCAGGGCC
CCGCAGATGACCCAGGAGAAGGCCCAAGCACTGGACCCCGGGGTCAGGGTGATGGAGGCAGGCGCAAAAA
AGGAGGGTGGTTTGGAAAGCATCGTGGTCAAGGAGGTTCCAACCCGAAATTTGAGAACATTGCAGAAGGT
TTAAGAGCTCTCCTGGCTAGGAGTCACGTAGAAAGGACTACCGACGAAGGAACTTGGGTCGCCGGTGTGT
TCGTATATGGAGGTAGTAAGACCTCCCTTTACAACCTAAGGCGAGGAACTGCCCTTGCTATTCCACAATG
TCGTCTTACACCATTGAGTCGTCTCCCCTTTGGAATGGCCCCTGGACCCGGCCCACAACCTGGCCCGCTA
AGGGAGTCCATTGTCTGTTATTTCATGGTCTTTTTACAAACTCATATATTTGCTGAGGTTTTGAAGGATG
CGATTAAGGACCTTGTTATGACAAAGCCCGCTCCTACCTGCAATATCAGGGTGACTGTGTGCAGCTTTGA
CGATGGAGTAGATTTGCCTCCCTGGTTTCCACCTATGGTGGAAGGGGCTGCCGCGGAGGGTGATGACGGA
GATGACGGAGATGAAGGAGGTGATGGAGATGAGGGTGAGGAAGGGCAGGAGTGATGTAACTTGTTAGGAG
ACGCCCTCAATCGTATTAAAAGCCGTGTATTCCCCCGCACTAAAGAATAAATCCCCAGTAGACATCATGC
GTGCTGTTGGTGTATTTCTGGCCATCTGTCTTGTCACCATTTTCGTCCTCCCAACATGGGGCAATTGCCG
GAACCCTTAATATAACTTCGTATAATGTATGCTATACGAAGTTATTAGGTCCCTCGAAGAGGTTCACTAG
CGGATCTCAATTGGGCATACCCATGTTGTCACGTCACTCAGCTCCGCGCTCAACACCTTCTCGCGTTGGA
AAACATTAGCGACATTTACCTGGTGAGCAATCAGACATGCGACGGCTTTAGCCTGGCCTCCTTAAATTCA
CCTAAGAATGGGAGCAACCAGCAGGAAAAGGACAAGCAGCGAAAATTCACGCCCCCTTGGGAGGTGGCGG
CATATGCAAAGGATAGCACTCCCACTCTACTACTGGGTATCATATGCTGACTGTATATGCATGAGGATAG
CATATGCTACCCGGATACAGATTAGGATAGCATATACTACCCAGATATAGATTAGGATAGCATATGCTAC
CCAGATATAGATTAGGATAGCCTATGCTACCCAGATATAAATTAGGATAGCATATACTACCCAGATATAG
ATTAGGATAGCATATGCTACCCAGATATAGATTAGGATAGCCTATGCTACCCAGATATAGATTAGGATAG
CATATGCTACCCAGATATAGATTAGGATAGCATATGCTATCCAGATATTTGGGTAGTATATGCTACCCAG
ATATAAATTAGGATAGCATATACTACCCTAATCTCTATTAGGATAGCATATGCTACCCGGATACAGATTA
GGATAGCATATACTACCCAGATATAGATTAGGATAGCATATGCTACCCAGATATAGATTAGGATAGCCTA
TGCTACCCAGATATAAATTAGGATAGCATATACTACCCAGATATAGATTAGGATAGCATATGCTACCCAG
ATATAGATTAGGATAGCCTATGCTACCCAGATATAGATTAGGATAGCATATGCTATCCAGATATTTGGGT
AGTATATGCTACCCATGGCAACATTAGCCCACCGTGCTCTCAGCGACCTCGTGAATATGAGGACCAACAA
CCCTGTGCTTGGCGCTCAGGCGCAAGTGTGTGTAATTTGTCCTCCAGATCGCAGCAATCGCGCCCCTATC
TTGGCCCGCCCACCTACTTATGCAGGTATTCCCCGGGGTGCCATTAGTGGTTTTGTGGGCAAGTGGTTTG
ACCGCAGTGGTTAGCGGGGTTACAATCAGCCAAGTTATTACACCCTTATTTTACAGTCCAAAACCGCAGG
GCGGCGTGTGGGGGCTGACGCGTGCCCCCACTCCACAATTTCAAAAAAAAGAGTGGCCACTTGTCTTTGT
TTATGGGCCCCATTGGCGTGGAGCCCCGTTTAATTTTCGGGGGTGTTAGAGACAACCAGTGGAGTCCGCT
GCTGTCGGCGTCCACTCTCTTTCCCCTTGTTACAAATAGAGTGTAACAACATGGTTCACCTGTCTTGGTC
CCTGCCTGGGACACATCTTAATAACCCCAGTATCATATTGCACTAGGATTATGTGTTGCCCATAGCCATA
AATTCGTGTGAGATGGACATCCAGTCTTTACGGCTTGTCCCCACCCCATGGATTTCTATTGTTAAAGATA
TTCAGAATGTTTCATTCCTACACTAGTATTTATTGCCCAAGGGGTTTGTGAGGGTTATATTGGTGTCATA
GCACAATGCCACCACTGAACCCCCCGTCCAAATTTTATTCTGGGGGCGTCACCTGAAACCTTGTTTTCGA
GCACCTCACATACACCTTACTGTTCACAACTCAGCAGTTATTCTATTAGCTAAACGAAGGAGAATGAAGA
AGCAGGCGAAGATTCAGGAGAGTTCACTGCCCGCTCCTTGATCTTCAGCCACTGCCCTTGTGACTAAAAT
GGTTCACTACCCTCGTGGAATCCTGACCCCATGTAAATAAAACCGTGACAGCTCATGGGGTGGGAGATAT
CGCTGTTCCTTAGGACCCTTTTACTAACCCTAATTCGATAGCATATGCTTCCCGTTGGGTAACATATGCT
ATTGAATTAGGGTTAGTCTGGATAGTATATACTACTACCCGGGAAGCATATGCTACCCGTTTAGGGTTAA
CAAGGGGGCCTTATAAACACTATTGCTAATGCCCTCTTGAGGGTCCGCTTATCGGTAGCTACACAGGCCC
CTCTGATTGACGTTGGTGTAGCCTCCCGTAGTCTTCCTGGGCCCCTGGGAGGTACATGTCCCCCAGCATT
GGTGTAAGAGCTTCAGCCAAGAGTTACACATAAAGGCAATGTTGTGTTGCAGTCCACAGACTGCAAAGTC
TGCTCCAGGATGAAAGCCACTCAGTGTTGGCAAATGTGCACATCCATTTATAAGGATGTCAACTACAGTC
AGAGAACCCCTTTGTGTTTGGTCCCCCCCCGTGTCACATGTGGAACAGGGCCCAGTTGGCAAGTTGTACC
AACCAACTGAAGGGATTACAT
Features (pLannotate 1.2.2; 38 found; start..end, strand, type, name):
     77..173     +  rep_origin     M13 ori (fragment): M13 bacteriophage origin of replication; arrow indicates direction of (+) strand synthesis
    174..223     -  misc_feature   bom (fragment): basis of mobility region from pBR322
    325..360     -  CDS            rop (fragment): Rop protein, which maintains plasmids at low copy number; rop
    455..559     +  promoter       AmpR promoter: bla
    560..1420    +  CDS            AmpR: β-lactamase; bla; confers resistance to ampicillin, carbenicillin, and related antibiotics
   1591..2179    +  rep_origin     ori: high-copy-number ColE1/pMB1/pBR322/pUC origin of replication
   2362..2454    +  CDS            lacI (fragment): lac repressor; lacI; The lac repressor binds to the lac operator to inhibit transcription in E. coli. This inhibition can be relieved by adding lactose or isopropyl-β-D-thiogalactopyranoside (IPTG).
   2467..2488    +  protein_bind   CAP binding site: CAP binding activates transcription in the presence of cAMP. E. coli catabolite activator protein
   2503..2533    +  promoter       lac promoter: promoter for the E. coli lac operon
   2537..2559    +  protein_bind   lac operator (fragment): The lac repressor binds to the lac operator to inhibit transcription in E. coli. This inhibition can be relieved by adding lactose or isopropyl-β-D-thiogalactopyranoside (IPTG). lac repressor encoded by lacI
   2600..2618    +  promoter       T7 promoter: promoter for bacteriophage T7 RNA polymerase
   2624..2658    -  misc_feature   MCS (fragment): pUC18/19 multiple cloning site
   2658..2679    +  misc_feature   MCS (fragment): multiple cloning site
   2684..2703    -  CDS            lacZα (fragment): LacZα fragment of β-galactosidase; lacZ fragment
   2702..2942    +  promoter       U6 promoter: RNA polymerase III promoter for human U6 snRNA
   2971..3046    +  misc_RNA       gRNA scaffold: guide RNA scaffold for the Streptococcus pyogenes CRISPR/Cas9 system
   3078..3096    -  CDS            lacZα (fragment): LacZα fragment of β-galactosidase; lacZ fragment
   3095..3335    +  promoter       U6 promoter: RNA polymerase III promoter for human U6 snRNA
   3365..3440    +  misc_RNA       gRNA scaffold: guide RNA scaffold for the Streptococcus pyogenes CRISPR/Cas9 system
   3472..3490    -  CDS            lacZα (fragment): LacZα fragment of β-galactosidase; lacZ fragment
   3489..3729    +  promoter       U6 promoter: RNA polymerase III promoter for human U6 snRNA
   3759..3834    +  misc_RNA       gRNA scaffold: guide RNA scaffold for the Streptococcus pyogenes CRISPR/Cas9 system
   3866..3884    -  CDS            lacZα (fragment): LacZα fragment of β-galactosidase; lacZ fragment
   3883..4123    +  promoter       U6 promoter: RNA polymerase III promoter for human U6 snRNA
   4153..4228    +  misc_RNA       gRNA scaffold: guide RNA scaffold for the Streptococcus pyogenes CRISPR/Cas9 system
   4257..4278    -  CDS            lacZα (fragment): LacZα fragment of β-galactosidase; lacZ fragment
   4277..4517    +  promoter       U6 promoter: RNA polymerase III promoter for human U6 snRNA
   4547..4622    +  misc_RNA       gRNA scaffold: guide RNA scaffold for the Streptococcus pyogenes CRISPR/Cas9 system
   4663..4750    +  repeat_region  AAV2 ITR (fragment): inverted terminal repeat of adeno-associated virus serotype 2 inverted
   4780..4813    -  protein_bind   loxP: Cre-mediated recombination occurs in the 8-bp core sequence (GCATACAT). Cre recombinase
   4874..5371    +  promoter       PGK promoter: mouse phosphoglycerate kinase 1 promoter
   5411..6010    +  CDS            PuroR: puromycin N-acetyltransferase; pac from Streptomyces alboniger; confers resistance to puromycin
   6077..6421    +  CDS            BRRF2_EBVB9 (fragment): Protein inferred from homology: Swiss-Prot protein existence level 3. From Epstein-Barr virus (strain B95-8) (HHV-4) (Human herpesvirus 4).
   6459..8384    +  CDS            EBNA1: Epstein-Barr nuclear antigen 1, also known as EBNA-1 crucial for latent viral infection, and for episomal amplification of vectors containing the oriP origin (Okita et al., 2013)
   8467..8535    +  CDS            gL (fragment): GL_EBVB9 - Experimental evidence at protein level: Swiss-Prot protein existence level 1. The heterodimer glycoprotein H-glycoprotein L is required for the fusion of viral and plasma membranes leading to virus entry into the host cell. Acts as a functional inhibitor of gH and maintains gH in an inhibited form. Upon binding to host integrins, gL dissociates from gH leading to activation of the viral fusion glycoproteins gB and gH. Fusion of EBV with B-lymphocytes requires the additional receptor- binding protein gp42, which forms a complex with gH/gL. The heterodimer gH/gL targets also host EPHA
   8552..8585    -  protein_bind   loxP: Cre-mediated recombination occurs in the 8-bp core sequence (GCATACAT). Cre recombinase
   8619..8771    +  CDS            gL (fragment): GL_EBVA8 - Experimental evidence at protein level: Swiss-Prot protein existence level 1. The heterodimer glycoprotein H-glycoprotein L is required for the fusion of viral and plasma membranes leading to virus entry into the host cell. Acts as a functional inhibitor of gH and maintains gH in an inhibited form. Upon binding to host integrins, gL dissociates from gH leading to activation of the viral fusion glycoproteins gB and gH. The heterodimer gH/gL targets also host EPHA2 to promote viral entry. From Epstein-Barr virus (strain AG876) (HHV-4) (Human herpesvirus 4).
   8772..10561   +  rep_origin     oriP: Epstein-Barr virus oriP replication origin (Yates et al., 2000)
