[The description below was written by a language model from this plasmid's Addgene catalogue record and pLannotate feature annotations shown in this document.]
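Description:
GG-EBNA-OCT4 is a 10,941 bp episomal CRISPR guide-RNA plasmid built on the GGdest backbone and designed for use in human cells. In E. coli it is maintained at high copy through a ColE1/pUC-type origin and selected with ampicillin via the β-lactamase gene. Short remnants of lac regulatory sequences, a T7 promoter, polylinker pieces and lacZα fragments surrounding the insert are leftovers of the cloning backbone and have no evident functional role in the finished construct.

The payload is an array of five tandem guide-RNA transcription units, each consisting of a human U6 RNA polymerase III promoter followed by a spacer and the Streptococcus pyogenes Cas9 gRNA scaffold. According to the record, all five guides target the human OCT4 promoter. The plasmid carries no Cas9 or dCas9 coding sequence, so the effector must be supplied separately; the associated publication concerns a conditionally stabilized dCas9 activator used to control gene expression during human cell reprogramming and differentiation, which suggests the guides are meant to recruit such an activator to switch on endogenous OCT4.

Downstream of the array, a mouse PGK promoter drives the puromycin N-acetyltransferase gene for selection of transfected mammalian cells. It is followed by the Epstein-Barr virus EBNA1 gene and the oriP origin, taken from another deposited episomal plasmid. EBNA1 binds oriP so that the plasmid replicates and is retained extrachromosomally in dividing human cells, giving prolonged guide expression without integration. Two loxP sites in the same orientation flank the PGK-puromycin and EBNA1 region, so Cre could in principle excise it, although the record does not state this use. Small annotated fragments of other EBV genes and of an AAV2 ITR appear to be incidental flanking sequence.
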