Addgene plasmid #69537: GG-EBNA-OCT4
Purpose: Episomal plasmid encoding 5 gRNAS targeting human OCT4 promoter
Depositing lab: Timo Otonkoski. Depositing organization: University of Helsinki. Publication: Conditionally Stabilized dCas9 Activator for Controlling Gene Expression in Human Cell Reprogramming and Differentiation. Balboa D, Weltner J, Eurola S, Trokovic R, Wartiovaara K, Otonkoski T. Stem Cell Reports. 2015 Sep 8;5(3):448-59. doi: 10.1016/j.stemcr.2015.08.001. PubMed 26352799.
Backbone
  Vector backbone: GGdest
  Total vector size (bp): 10941
  Vector type: CRISPR
  Selectable markers: Puromycin
Growth in bacteria
  Bacterial resistance: Ampicillin, 100 μg/mL
  Growth temperature: 37°C
  Growth strain: DH5alpha
  Copy number: High Copy
Gene/Insert
  Gene/Insert name: 5 concatenated gRNA transcriptional cassettes targeting OCT4
  gRNA/shRNA sequence: human OCT4 promoter
Resource information
  A portion of this plasmid was derived from a plasmid made by: EBNA-ori fragment used from Addgene Plasmid #27078.
Terms and licenses: Academic/Nonprofit Terms; Industry Terms: Not Available to Industry
How to cite: GG-EBNA-OCT4 was a gift from Timo Otonkoski (Addgene plasmid # 69537 ; http://n2t.net/addgene:69537 ; RRID:Addgene_69537)
