>Addgene plasmid #69537 | GG-EBNA-OCT4 | addgene partial sequence | sequence record 125646 | T7 5'-TAATACGACTCACTATAGGG-3'
GACTCTAGAGGATCTCGAGCTCAAGCTTCGAATTCCCCCTGTAAAACGACGGCCAGTGAGGGCCTATTTC
CCATGATTCCTTCATATTTGCATATACGATACAAGGCTGTTAGAGAGATAATTGGAATTAATTTGACTGT
AAACACAAAGATATTAGTACAAAATACGTGACGTAGAAAGTAATAATTTCTTGGGTAGTTTGCAGTTTTA
AAATTATGTTTTAAAATGGACTATCATATGCTTACCGTAACTTGAAAGTATTTCGATTTCTTGGCTTTAT
ATATCTTGTGGAAAGGACGAAACACCGGGGGGAGAAACTGAGGCGAGTTTTAGAGCTAGAAATAGCAAGT
TAAAATAAGGCTAGTCCGTTATCAACTTGAAAAAGTGGCACCGAGTCGGTGCTTTTTTTCATGGTCATAG
CTGTTTCCTCATGGTAAAACGACGGCCAGTGAGGGCCTATTTCCCATGATTCCTTCATATTTGCATATAC
GATACAAGGCTGTTAGAGAGATAATTGGAATTAATTTGACTGTAAACACAAAGATATTAGTACAAAATAC
GTGACGTAGAAAGTAATAATTTCTTGGGTAGTTTGCAGTTTTAAAATTATGTTTTAAAATGGACTATCAT
ATGCTTACCGTAACTTGAAAGTATTTCGATTTCTTGGCTTTATATATCTTGTGGAAAGGACGAAACACCG
GGTGGTGGCAATGGTGTCTGGTTTTAGAGCTAGAAATAGCAAGTTAAAATAAGGCTAGTCCG
