>Addgene plasmid #69537 | GG-EBNA-OCT4 | addgene partial sequence | sequence record 133216 | pPHAGE-3 5'-GCT CCA GAC TGC CTT GGG AAA AGC-3'
ATTTCGAGGTCGAGATCCTAAGCTTGGCTGGACGTAAACTCCTCTTCAGACCTAATAACTTCGTATAGCA
TACATTATACGAAGTTATATTAAGGGTTATTGAATATGATCGGAATTGGGCGTCGGGCGACCTTTGGTCG
CCCGGCCGCAGTGAGCGAGCGAGCGCGCAGAGAGGGAGTGGCCAACTCCATCACTAGGGGTTCCTGCGGC
CGCTCGTTAGGAAACAGCTATGACCATGAAAAAAAGCACCGACTCGGTGCCACTTTTTCAAGTTGATAAC
GGACT
